Addgene plasmid #118530: pMRE-Tn5-146
Purpose: miniTn5 plasmid to deliver constitutively expressed fluorescent protein genes in bacteria
Depositing lab: Mitja Remus-Emsermann. Depositing organization: University of Canterbury. Publication: Chromatic Bacteria - A Broad Host-Range Plasmid and Chromosomal Insertion Toolbox for Fluorescent Protein Expression in Bacteria. Schlechter RO, Jun H, Bernach M, Oso S, Boyd E, Munoz-Lintz DA, Dobson RCJ, Remus DM, Remus-Emsermann MNP. Front Microbiol. 2018 Dec 12;9:3052. doi: 10.3389/fmicb.2018.03052. eCollection 2018. PubMed 30631309.
Backbone
  Vector backbone: pAG408
  Vector type: Bacterial Expression ; miniTn5 delivery vector
  Selectable markers: Gentamicin ; Chloramphenicol/
Growth in bacteria
  Bacterial resistance: Ampicillin, 100 μg/mL
  Growth temperature: 37°C
  Growth strain: E. coli S17-1 lambda pir
  Copy number: High Copy
Gene/Insert
  Gene/Insert name: mCardinal
  Species: Synthetic
  Cloning method: Gibson Cloning
Resource information
  A portion of this plasmid was derived from a plasmid made by: mCardinal-pBAD
Terms and licenses: Academic/Nonprofit Terms; Industry Terms: Not Available to Industry
Depositor comments: Please visit https://www.biorxiv.org/content/early/2018/09/07/402172 for bioRxiv preprint.
How to cite: pMRE-Tn5-146 was a gift from Mitja Remus-Emsermann (Addgene plasmid # 118530 ; http://n2t.net/addgene:118530 ; RRID:Addgene_118530)
