[The description below was written by a language model from this plasmid's Addgene catalogue record and pLannotate feature annotations shown in this document.]
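Description:
pMRE-Tn5-146 is a miniTn5 delivery vector built on the pAG408 backbone, designed to insert a constitutively expressed fluorescent protein gene into the chromosome of a broad range of bacteria. The 6.6 kb plasmid replicates from an R6K γ origin, which depends on the pi initiator protein supplied in trans, so it is maintained in a lambda pir host such as E. coli S17-1 lambda pir and behaves as a suicide plasmid in recipients lacking pi. An incP oriT (with an adjacent traJ fragment) allows conjugative mobilisation from the donor strain into target bacteria. The backbone carries AmpR (β-lactamase) with its own promoter for selection during propagation, together with a full-length Tn5 transposase gene (tnpA) that appears to sit outside the transposable cassette, a typical miniTn5 arrangement that lets insertions remain stable once the donor plasmid is lost.

The payload is mCardinal, a synthetic, monomeric far-red fluorescent protein derived from Entacmaea quadricolor, introduced by Gibson cloning from mCardinal-pBAD. The annotation does not identify a dedicated promoter directly upstream of mCardinal, although the catalogue describes expression as constitutive. The reporter is followed by a lambda t0 terminator, then a chloramphenicol acetyltransferase (cat) gene with a cat promoter fragment and an rrnB T1 terminator. A gentamicin acetyltransferase gene (GmR), preceded by the class 1 integron Pc promoter, lies upstream, and these two markers match the gentamicin and chloramphenicol selections listed for recipients. A short tnpA fragment and a small GmR fragment flanking this region probably reflect sequence around the transposon ends, which are not annotated as separate features. The construct is part of a toolbox for fluorescently tagging bacteria by chromosomal insertion.
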