Features (pLannotate 1.2.2; 16 found; start..end, strand, type, name):
    371..688     +  CDS            tnpA (fragment): TN5P_ECOLX - Also known as tnp. Experimental evidence at protein level: Swiss-Prot protein existence level 1. Mediates transposition of transposon Tn5 by a 'cut and paste' mechanism. First, the monomeric transposase binds the 19 bp inverted DNA repeats flanking the transposon. Then, dimerization of the DNA- bound transposase creates a synaptic DNA complex. After nicking of the first DNA strand, excision of the transposon proceeds through a series of intermediates. The transposase then mediates the insertion of the transposon at a new site by strand transfer. The activity of the wild- type tran
    725..1408    +  CDS            mCardinal (fragment): mCardinal is a basic (constitutively fluorescent) far red fluorescent protein published in 2014, derived from Entacmaea quadricolor. It is reported to be a rapidly-maturing monomer with moderate acid sensitivity.
   1426..1520    +  terminator     lambda t0 terminator: transcription terminator from phage lambda
   1535..1563    +  promoter       cat promoter (fragment): promoter of the E. coli cat gene encoding chloramphenicol acetyltransferase
   1564..2220    +  CDS            cat: CAT_ECOLX - Experimental evidence at protein level: Swiss-Prot protein existence level 1. This enzyme is an effector of chloramphenicol resistance in bacteria. From Escherichia coli. This protein is used as a marker in many commonly used cloning vectors, such as pACYC184.
   2288..2374    +  terminator     rrnB T1 terminator: Escherichia coli rrnB; transcription terminator T1 from the E. coli rrnB gene
   2402..2428    +  CDS            GmR (fragment): gentamycin acetyltransferase; aacC1; confers resistance to gentamycin
   2646..4073    +  CDS            tnpA: TN5P_ECOLX - Also known as tnp. Experimental evidence at protein level: Swiss-Prot protein existence level 1. Mediates transposition of transposon Tn5 by a 'cut and paste' mechanism. First, the monomeric transposase binds the 19 bp inverted DNA repeats flanking the transposon. Then, dimerization of the DNA- bound transposase creates a synaptic DNA complex. After nicking of the first DNA strand, excision of the transposon proceeds through a series of intermediates. The transposase then mediates the insertion of the transposon at a new site by strand transfer. The activity of the wild- type tran
   4204..4308    +  promoter       AmpR promoter: bla
   4309..5169    +  CDS            AmpR: β-lactamase; bla; confers resistance to ampicillin, carbenicillin, and related antibiotics
   5408..5517    +  oriT           oriT: incP origin of transfer
   5550..5595    +  CDS            traJ (fragment): oriT-recognizing protein; traJ
   5666..5998    +  rep_origin     R6K γ ori (fragment): γ replication origin from E. coli plasmid R6K; requires the R6K initiator protein pi for replication
   6049..6112    +  misc_feature   MCS (fragment): pBluescript multiple cloning site
   6208..6236    +  promoter       Pc promoter: intI1 (promoter lies within the coding sequence); class 1 integron promoter
   6425..363     +  CDS            GmR (across the origin): gentamycin acetyltransferase; aacC1; confers resistance to gentamycin
>Addgene plasmid #118530 | pMRE-Tn5-146 | addgene full sequence | sequence record 227066 | Addgene NGS Result
TCCCAACATCAGCCGGACTCCGATTACCTCGGGAACTTGCTCCGTAGTAAGACATTCATCGCGCTTGCTG
CCTTCGACCAAGAAGCGGTTGTTGGCGCTCTCGCGGCTTACGTTCTGCCCAAGTTTGAGCAGCCGCGTAG
TGAGATCTATATCTATGATCTCGCAGTCTCCGGCGAGCACCGGAGGCAGGGCATTGCCACCGCGCTCATC
AATCTCCTCAAGCATGAGGCCAACGCGCTTGGTGCTTATGTGATCTACGTGCAAGCAGATTACGGTGACG
ATCCCGCAGTGGCTCTCTATACAAAGTTGGGCATACGGGAAGAAGTGATGCACTTTGATATCGACCCAAG
TACCGCCACCTAAAGCTCGCACGCTGCCGCAAGCACTCAGGGCGCAAGGGCTGCTAAAGGAAGCGGAACA
CGTAGAAAGCCAGTCCGCAGAAACGGTGCTGACCCCGGATGAATGTCAGCTACTGGGCTATCTGGACAAG
GGAAAACGCAAGCGCAAAGAGAAAGCAGGTAGCTTGCAGTGGGCTTACATGGCGATAGCTAGACTGGGCG
GTTTTATGGACAGCAAGCGAACCGGAATTGCCAGCTGGGGCGCCCTCTGGTAAGGTTGGGAATCCCTGCA
AAGTAAACTGGATGGCTTTCTTGCCGCCAAGGATCTGATGGCGCAGGGGATCAAGATCTGATCAAGAGAC
AGGATACTAGTGGAGGAAGAAAAAATGGTGAGCAAGGGCGAGGAGCTGATCAAGGAGAACATGCACATGA
AGCTGTACATGGAAGGCACCGTGAACAACCACCACTTCAAGTGCACCACCGAAGGGGAGGGCAAGCCCTA
CGAGGGCACCCAGACCCAGAGGATTAAGGTGGTGGAGGGAGGCCCCCTGCCGTTCGCATTCGACATCCTG
GCCACCTGCTTTATGTACGGGAGCAAGACCTTCATCAACCACACCCAGGGCATCCCCGATTTCTTTAAGC
AGTCCTTCCCTGAGGGCTTCACATGGGAGAGAGTCACCACATACGAAGACGGGGGCGTGCTTACCGTTAC
CCAGGACACCAGCCTCCAGGACGGCTGCTTGATCTACAACGTCAAGCTCAGAGGGGTGAACTTCCCATCC
AACGGCCCTGTGATGCAGAAGAAAACACTCGGCTGGGAGGCCACCACCGAGACCCTGTACCCCGCTGACG
GCGGCCTGGAAGGCAGATGCGACATGGCCCTGAAGCTCGTGGGCGGGGGCCACCTGCACTGCAACCTGAA
GACCACATACAGATCCAAGAAACCCGCTAAGAACCTCAAGATGCCCGGCGTCTACTTTGTGGACCGCAGA
CTGGAAAGAATCAAGGAGGCCGACAATGAGACCTACGTCGAGCAGCACGAGGTGGCTGTGGCCAGATACT
GCGACCTCCTAATTAGCTGAGCTTGGACTCCTGTTGATAGATCCAGTAATGACCTCAGAACTCCATCTGG
ATTTGTTCAGAACGCTCGGTTGCCGCCGGGCGTTTTTTATTGGTGAGAATCCAAGCTAGCTTGGCGAGAT
TTTCAGGAGCTAAGGAAGCTAAAATGGAGAAAAAAATCACTGGATATACCACCGTTGATATATCCCAATG
GCATCGTAAAGAACATTTTGAGGCATTTCAGTCAGTTGCTCAATGTACCTATAACCAGACCGTTCAGCTG
GATATTACGGCCTTTTTAAAGACCGTAAAGAAAAATAAGCACAAGTTTTATCCGGCCTTTATTCACATTC
TTGCCCGCCTGATGAATGCTCATCCGGAATTTCGTATGGCAATGAAAGACGGTGAGCTGGTGATATGGGA
TAGTGTTCACCCTTGTTACACCGTTTTCCATGAGCAAACTGAAACGTTTTCATCGCTCTGGAGTGAATAC
CACGACGATTTCCGGCAGTTTCTACACATATATTCGCAAGATGTGGCGTGTTACGGTGAAAACCTGGCCT
ATTTCCCTAAAGGGTTTATTGAGAATATGTTTTTCGTCTCAGCCAATCCCTGGGTGAGTTTCACCAGTTT
TGATTTAAACGTGGCCAATATGGACAACTTCTTCGCCCCCGTTTTCACCATGGGCAAATATTATACGCAA
GGCGACAAGGTGCTGATGCCGCTGGCGATTCAGGTTCATCATGCCGTTTGTGATGGCTTCCATGTCGGCA
GAATGCTTAATGAATTACAACAGTACTGCGATGAGTGGCAGGGCGGGGCGTAATTTTTTTAAGGCAGTTA
TTGGTGCCCTTAAACGCCTGGGGTAATGACTCTCTAGCTTGAGGCATCAAATAAAACGAAAGGCTCAGTC
GAAAGACTGGGCCTTTCGTTTTATCTGTTGTTTGTCGGTGAACGCTCTCCTGAGTAGGACAAATCCGCCG
CTAGGAGCTTGCGGCCGCCAGGATATCGACCCAAGTACCGCCACCTAACAATTCGTTCAAGCCGAGATCG
GCTTCCCGGCCGACGCGTCAATTCGAGCGCGTCAATTCGAGGGCCGCGGCCTAGGCGGCCAGATCTGATC
AAGAGACAGTCTAGCTAGAATTAATTCGAGTCGACCGATCCCGTACACAAGTAGCGTCCTGAACGGAACC
TTTCCCGTTTTCCAGGATCTGATCTTCCATGTGACCTCCTAACATGGTAACGTTCATGATAACTTCTGCT
CTTCATCGTGCGGCCGACTGGGCTAAATCTGTGTTCTCTTCGGCGGCGCTGGGTGATCCTCGCCGTACTG
CCCGCTTGGTTAACGTCGCCGCCCAATTGGCAAAATATTCTGGTAAATCAATAACCATCTCATCAGAGGG
TAGTGAAGCCATGCAGGAAGGCGCTTACCGATTTATCCGCAATCCCAACGTTTCTGCCGAGGCGATCAGA
AAGGCTGGCGCCATGCAAACAGTCAAGTTGGCTCAGGAGTTTCCCGAACTGCTGGCCATTGAGGACACCA
CCTCTTTGAGTTATCGCCACCAGGTCGCCGAAGAGCTTGGCAAGCTGGGCTCTATTCAGGATAAATCCCG
CGGATGGTGGGTTCACTCCGTTCTCTTGCTCGAGGCCACCACATTCCGCACCGTAGGATTACTGCATCAG
GAGTGGTGGATGCGCCCGGATGACCCTGCCGATGCGGATGAAAAGGAGAGTGGCAAATGGCTGGCAGCCG
CCGCAACTAGCCGGTTACGCATGGGCAGCATGATGAGCAACGTGATTGCGGTCTGTGACCGCGAAGCCGA
TATTCATGCTTATCTGCAGGACAAACTGGCGCATAACGAGCGCTTCGTGGTGCGCTCCAAGCACCCACGC
AAGGACGTAGAGTCTGGGTTGTATCTGTACGACCATCTGAAGAACCAACCGGAGTTGGGTGGCTATCAGA
TCAGCATTCCGCAAAAGGGCGTGGTGGATAAACGCGGTAAACGTAAAAATCGACCAGCCCGCAAGGCGAG
CTTGAGCCTGCGCAGTGGGCGCATCACGCTAAAACAGGGGAATATCACGCTCAACGCGGTGCTGGCCGAG
GAGATTAACCCGCCCAAGGGTGAGACCCCGTTGAAATGGTTGTTGCTGACCAGCGAACCGGTCGAGTCGC
TAGCCCAAGCCTTGCGCGTCATCGACATTTATACCCATCGCTGGCGGATCGAGGAGTTCCATAAGGCATG
GAAAACCGGAGCAGGAGCCGAGAGGCAACGCATGGAGGAGCCGGATAATCTGGAGCGGATGGTCTCGATC
CTCTCGTTTGTTGCGGTCAGGCTGTTACAGCTCAGAGAAAGCTTCACGCTGCCGCAAGCACTCAGGGCGC
AAGGGCTGCTAAAGGAAGCGGAACACGTAGAAAGCCAGTCCGCAGAAACGGTGCTGACCCCGGATGAATG
TCAGCTACTGGGCTATCTGGACAAGGGAAAACGCAAGCGCAAAGAGAAAGCAGGTAGCTTGCAGTGGGCT
TACATGGCGATAGCTAGACTGGGCGGTTTTATGGACAGCAAGCGAACCGGAATTGCCAGCTGGGGCGCCC
TCTGGGAAGGTTGGGAAGCCCTGCAAAGTAAACTGGATGGCTTTCTTGCCGCCAAGGATCTGATGGCGCA
GGGGATCAAGATCTGATCGGTCGATCGAATTAATTCCCAATTCTTGAAGACGAAAGGGCCTCGTGATACG
CCTATTTTTATAGGTTAATGTCATGATAATAATGGTTTCTTAGACGTCAGGTGGCACTTTTCGGGGAAAT
GTGCGCGGAACCCCTATTTGTTTATTTTTCTAAATACATTCAAATATGTATCCGCTCATGAGACAATAAC
CCTGATAAATGCTTCAATAATATTGAAAAAGGAAGAGTATGAGTATTCAACATTTCCGTGTCGCCCTTAT
TCCCTTTTTTGCGGCATTTTGCCTTCCTGTTTTTGCTCACCCAGAAACGCTGGTGAAAGTAAAAGATGCT
GAAGATCAGTTGGGTGCACGAGTGGGTTACATCGAACTGGATCTCAACAGCGGTAAGATCCTTGAGAGTT
TTCGCCCCGAAGAACGTTTTCCAATGATGAGCACTTTTAAAGTTCTGCTATGTGGCGCGGTATTATCCCG
TATTGACGCCGGGCAAGAGCAACTCGGTCGCCGCATACACTATTCTCAGAATGACTTGGTTGAGTACTCA
CCAGTCACAGAAAAGCATCTTACGGATGGCATGACAGTAAGAGAATTATGCAGTGCTGCCATAACCATGA
GTGATAACACTGCGGCCAACTTACTTCTGACAACGATCGGAGGACCGAAGGAGCTAACCGCTTTTTTGCA
CAACATGGGGGATCATGTAACTCGCCTTGATCGTTGGGAACCGGAGCTGAATGAAGCCATACCAAACGAC
GAGCGTGACACCACGATGCCTGTAGCAATGGCAACAACGTTGCGCAAACTATTAACTGGCGAACTACTTA
CTCTAGCTTCCCGGCAACAATTAATAGACTGGATGGAGGCGGATAAAGTTGCAGGACCACTTCTGCGCTC
GGCCCTTCCGGCTGGCTGGTTTATTGCTGATAAATCTGGAGCCGGTGAGCGTGGGTCTCGCGGTATCATT
GCAGCACTGGGGCCAGATGGTAAGCCCTCCCGTATCGTAGTTATCTACACGACGGGGAGTCAGGCAACTA
TGGATGAACGAAATAGACAGATCGCTGAGATAGGTGCCTCACTGATTAAGCATTGGTAACTGTCAGACCA
AGTTTACTCATATATACTTTAGATTGATTTAAAACTTCATTTTTAATTTAAAAGGATCTAGGTGAAGATC
CGGGGAATTGGGGATCAATTCCGTTTTCCGCTGCATAACCCTGCTTCGGGGTCATTATAGCGATTTTTTC
GGTATATCCATCCTTTTTCGCACGATATACAGGATTTTGCCAAAGGGTTCGTGTAGACTTTCCTTGGTGT
ATCCAACGGCGTCAGCCGGGCAGGATAGGTGAAGTAGGCCCACCCGCGAGCGGGTGTTCCTTCTTCACTG
TCCCTTATTCGCACCTGGCGGTGCTCAACGGGAATCCTGCTCTGCGAGGCTGGCCGGCTACCGCCGGCGT
AACAGATGAGGGCAAGCGGATGGCTGATGAAACCAAGCCAACCAGGAAGGGCAGCCCACCTATCACGGAA
TTGATCCGGCCACGATGCGTCCGGCGTAGAGGATCTGAAGATCAGCAGTTCAACCTGTTGATAGTACGTA
CTAAGCTCTCATGTTTCACGTACTAAGCTCTCATGTTTAACGTACTAAGCTCTCATGTTTAACGAACTAA
ACCCTCATGGCTAACGTACTAAGCTCTCATGTTTCACGTACTAAGCTCTCATGTTTGAACAATAAAATTA
ATATAAATCAGCAACTTAAATAGCCTCTAAGGTTTTAAGTTTTATAAGAAAAAAAAGAATATATAAGGCT
TTTAAAGCTTTTAAGGTTTAACGGTTGTGGACAACAAGCCAGGGATGTAACGCACTGAGAAGCCCTTAGA
GCCTCTCAAAGCAATTTTGAGTGACACAGGAACACTTAACGGCTGACATGGGAATTAATTCTGACTCTTA
TACACAAGTGCGGCCCTCGAATTGACGCGCTCCACCGCGGTGGCGGCCGCTCTAGAACTAGTGGATCCCC
CGGGCTGCAGGAATTCGATATCCATAAACTGCCAGGAATTGGGGATCGGATTCGAGCTTTAGTACCTAGA
TTTAGATGTCTAAAAAGCGGGGTACCGAGGACGCGTCAATTCTCGAATTGACATAAGCCTGTTCGGTTCG
TAAACTGTAATGCAAGTAGCGTATGCGCTCACGCAACTGGTCCAGAACCTTGACCGAACGCAGCGGTGGT
AACGGCGCAGTGGCGGTTTTCATGGCTTGTTATGACTGTTTTTTTGTACAGTCTATGCCTCGGGCATCCA
AGCAGCAAGCGCGTTACGCCGTGGGTCGATGTTTGATGTTATGGAGCAGCAACGATGTTACGCAGCAGCA
ACGATGTTACGCAGCAGGGCAGTCGCCCTAAAACAAAGTTAGGTGGCTCAAGTATGGGCATCATTCGCAC
ATGTAGGCTCGGCCCTGACCAAGTCAAATCCATGCGGGCTGCTCTTGATCTTTTCGGTCGTGAGTTCGGA
GACGTAGCCACCTAC
